>Addgene plasmid #52143 | pChlr-2CQ | depositor partial sequence | sequence record 80535 | M13F(-40)
GGTCTCACCAGGCTGCCTACCAACTCATGGTGGATGTGTTTGGTTGTTACGTCATTCAGAAGTTCTTTGA
ATTTGGCAGTCTTGAACAGAAGCTGGCTTTGGCAGAACGGATTCGAGGTAGAGACCCAAGCTTGGCGTAA
TCATGGTCATAGCTGTTTCCTGTGTGAAATTGTTATCCGCTCACAATTCCACACAACATACGAGCCGGAA
GCATAAAGTGTAAAGCCTGGGGTGCCTAATGAGTGAGCTAACTCACATTAATTGCGTTGCGCTCACTGCC
CGCTTTCCAGTCGGGAAACCTGTCGTGCCAGCTGCATTAATGAATCGGCCAACGCGCGGGGAGAGGCGGT
TTGCGTATTGGGC
