>Addgene plasmid #52143 | pChlr-2CQ | addgene partial sequence | sequence record 83117 | M13pUC-Fwd 5'-CCCAGTCACGACGTTGTAAAACG-3'
CCAGGCTGCCTACCAACTCATGGTGGATGTGTTTGGTTGTTACGTCATTCAGAAGTTCTTTGAATTTGGC
AGTCTTGAACAGAAGCTGGCTTTGGCAGAACGGATTCGAGGTAGAGACCCAAGCTTGGCGTAATCATGGT
CATAGCTGTTTCCTGTGTGAAATTGTTATCCGCTCACAATTCCACACAACATACGAGCCGGAAGCATAAA
GTGTAAAGCCTGGGGTGCCTAATGAGTGAGCTAACTCACATTAATTGCGTTGCGCTCACTGCCCGCTTTC
CAGTCGGGAAACCTGTCGTGCCAGCTGCATTAATGAATCGGCCAACGCGCGGGGAGAGGCGGTTTGCGTA
TTGGGCGCTCTTCCGCTTCCTCGCTCACTGACTCGCTGCGCTCGGTCGTTCGGCTGCGGCGAGCGGTATC
AGCTCACTCAAAGGCGGTAATACGGTTATCCACAGAATCAGGGGATAACGCAGGAAAGAACATGTGAGCA
AAAGGCCAGCAAAAGGCCAGGAACCGTAAAAAGGCCGCGTTGCTGGCGTTTTTCCATAGGCTCCGCCCCC
CTGACGAGCATCACAAAAATCGACGCTCAAGTCAGAGGTGGTGAAACCCGACAGGACTATAAAGATACCA
GGCGTTTCCCCCTGGAAGCTCCCTCGTGCGCTCTCCTGTTCCGACCCTGCCGCTTACCGGATACCTGTCC
GCCTTTCTCCCTTCGGGAAGCGTGGCGCTTTCTCATAGCTCACGCTGTAGGTATCTCAGTTCGGTGTAGG
TCGTTCGCTCCAAGCTGGGCTGTGTGCACGAACCCCCCGTTCAGCCCGACCGCTGCGCCTTATCCGGTAA
CTATCGTCTTGAGTCCAACCCGGTAAGACACGACTTATCGCCACTGGCAGCAGCCACTGGTAACAGGATT
AGCA
