[The description below was written by a language model from this plasmid's Addgene catalogue record.]
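Description:
pChlr-2CQ is a small, high-copy bacterial plasmid (about 2.3 kb in total) that stores one building block for the modular assembly of designer PUF RNA-binding proteins. Its backbone, pChlr-pNEB193, is a derivative of the pNEB193 cloning vector in which the original ampicillin resistance gene (bla) was replaced by the chloramphenicol resistance gene from pACYC using Gibson Assembly, so the plasmid is selected with chloramphenicol in E. coli. The record does not list the origin of replication or any promoter. Although it is catalogued as a bacterial expression vector, nothing in the record describes expression elements driving the insert, and its role appears to be that of a module donor plasmid. The insert is flanked by M13 forward and reverse priming sites, which are used for sequence verification.

The insert is module 2 of the Pumilio homology domain (PUM-HD) of human PUM1, corresponding to amino acids 61–96 of that domain. The insert size is listed as 36, which matches this span in residues rather than base pairs, and it differs from the roughly 60 bp implied by the stated backbone and total sizes. In PUF proteins each repeat contacts a single RNA base, and specificity is set largely by the side chains at key positions within the repeat. Here position 12 has been changed from asparagine to cysteine while position 16 is glutamine, giving the 12C-16Q combination that directs recognition of adenine at nucleotide 7 of the target RNA. The plasmid belongs to a library of repeat variants that can be combined to build full PUM-HD proteins with custom RNA sequence specificity, intended for post-transcriptional regulation of endogenous transcripts.
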