Addgene plasmid #52143: pChlr-2CQ
Purpose: Encodes module 2 with amino acids 12C-16Q for recognition of nt 7A
Depositing lab: Huimin Zhao. Depositing organization: University of Illinois at Urbana-Champaign. Publication: Modular assembly of designer PUF proteins for specific post-transcriptional regulation of endogenous RNA. Abil Z, Denard CA, Zhao H. J Biol Eng. 2014 Mar 1;8(1):7. 10.1186/1754-1611-8-7 PubMed 24581042.
Backbone
  Vector backbone: pChlr-pNEB193
  Backbone manufacturer: New England Biolabs
  Backbone size w/o insert (bp): 2280
  Total vector size (bp): 2340
  Modifications to backbone: Replaced the original ampicillin resistance gene Bla with the chloramphenicol resistance gene Cam from pACYC (New England Biolabs) using the Gibson Assembly method.
  Vector type: Bacterial Expression
Growth in bacteria
  Bacterial resistance: Chloramphenicol, 25 μg/mL
  Growth temperature: 37°C
  Growth strain: Top10
  Copy number: High Copy
Gene/Insert
  Gene/Insert name: Pumilio homology domain amino acids 61-96 (alt name: PUM-HD module 2)
  Species: H. sapiens (human)
  Insert size (bp): 36
  Mutation: Changed 12N to 12C in Module 2
  GenBank ID: D43951
  Entrez Gene: PUM1 (a.k.a. HSPUM, NEDMSF, PUMH, PUMH1, PUML1, SCA47)
  Cloning method: Unknown
  Sequencing primers: 5′ M13 For; 3′ M13 Rev
Terms and licenses: Academic/Nonprofit Terms; Industry Terms: Not Available to Industry
How to cite: pChlr-2CQ was a gift from Huimin Zhao (Addgene plasmid # 52143 ; http://n2t.net/addgene:52143 ; RRID:Addgene_52143)
